Addgene plasmid #143422: TFORF0646
Purpose: Lentiviral vector for overexpressing transcription factor ORFs with unique 24-bp barcodes. Barcodes facilitate identification of transcription factors in pooled screens.
Depositing lab: Feng Zhang. Depositing organization: Broad Institute. Publication: A transcription factor atlas of directed differentiation. Joung J, Ma S, Tay T, Geiger-Schuller KR, Kirchgatterer PC, Verdine VK, Guo B, Arias-Garcia MA, Allen WE, Singh A, Kuksenko O, Abudayyeh OO, Gootenberg JS, Fu Z, Macrae RK, Buenrostro JD, Regev A, Zhang F. Cell. 2023 Jan 5;186(1):209-229.e26. doi: 10.1016/j.cell.2022.11.026. PubMed 36608654.
Backbone
  Vector backbone: pLX_TRC317
  Backbone manufacturer: Broad Institute Genetic Perturbation Platform
  Backbone size w/o insert (bp): 8264
  Vector type: Mammalian Expression, Lentiviral
  Selectable markers: Puromycin
Growth in bacteria
  Bacterial resistance: Ampicillin, 100 μg/mL
  Growth temperature: 37°C
  Growth strain: NEB Stable
  Copy number: High Copy
Gene/Insert
  Gene/Insert name: NR1I3
  Species: H. sapiens (human)
  Insert size (bp): 1022
  Entrez Gene: NR1I3 (a.k.a. CAR, CAR1, MB67)
  Promoter: EF1a
  Cloning method: Unknown
  Sequencing primers: 5′ GGGTGGAGACTGAAGTTAGGCCAG; 3′ CACATAGCGTAAAAGGAGCAACATAG
Terms and licenses: Academic/Nonprofit Terms; Industry Terms: Not Available to Industry
Depositor comments: NM_001077477,ENST00000437437 . The transcription factor ORF portion of this plasmid was synthesized by Genewiz. Please test multiple small colonies in case of plasmid recombination. To make this collection available in a timely manner, a portion of this collection was not fully sequenced by Addgene. If an Addgene verified full plasmid sequence is not available, please contact us prior to placing an order to request the full sequence.
How to cite: TFORF0646 was a gift from Feng Zhang (Addgene plasmid # 143422 ; http://n2t.net/addgene:143422 ; RRID:Addgene_143422)
