[The description below was written by a language model from this plasmid's Addgene catalogue record and pLannotate feature annotations shown in this document.]
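Description:
TFORF0646 is a lentiviral mammalian expression plasmid built on the pLX_TRC317 backbone and carrying the human nuclear receptor NR1I3 (also known as CAR) as one member of a barcoded transcription factor ORF collection. In bacteria it is maintained through a high-copy ColE1/pUC-type origin with ampicillin resistance (AmpR under its own bla promoter). An f1 origin and remnants of a lac/lacZα cloning region with flanking T7 and T3 promoters are also present in the backbone. The depositor notes that the plasmid can recombine during propagation, as is common for LTR-containing vectors.

The viral portion follows a third-generation, self-inactivating design. An RSV promoter drives a truncated HIV-1 5' LTR, followed by the Ψ packaging signal with a gag fragment, the Rev response element for Rev-dependent export of the genomic RNA, a cPPT/CTS element, and a ΔU3 3' LTR followed by an SV40 polyadenylation signal. Within the proviral region, an SV40 early promoter drives a puromycin N-acetyltransferase cassette for selecting transduced cells. Downstream, the strong constitutive EF-1α promoter drives the synthesized NR1I3 ORF, with a WPRE placed after it to enhance transcript expression. The annotation matches only part of the roughly 1 kb insert to the reference NR1I3 protein, which may reflect the particular isoform cited in the record. The unique 24-bp barcode described for the collection is not annotated in the feature table, so its exact position is not stated. The construct is intended for overexpressing NR1I3 in mammalian cells, particularly in pooled screens where barcode readout identifies which transcription factor each cell received, as in directed differentiation studies.
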