Features (pLannotate 1.2.2; 31 found; start..end, strand, type, name):
      5..231     +  promoter       RSV promoter: Rous sarcoma virus enhancer/promoter
    232..412     +  LTR            5' LTR (truncated): truncated 5' long terminal repeat (LTR) from HIV-1
    459..584     +  misc_feature   HIV-1 Ψ: packaging signal of human immunodeficiency virus type 1
    568..931     +  CDS            HIV-1 gag (fragment): gag protein from human immunodeficiency virus 1; gag
   1077..1310    +  misc_feature   RRE: The Rev response element (RRE) of HIV-1 allows for Rev-dependent mRNA export from the nucleus to the cytoplasm.
   1687..1713    +  CDS            Rev (fragment): human immunodeficiency virus 1 (HIV-1) Rev protein; rev; enhances nuclear export of unspliced and incompletely spliced viral mRNAs
   1720..1743    +  promoter       SV40 promoter (fragment): SV40 early promoter
   1744..1815    +  promoter       SV40 promoter (fragment): SV40 enhancer and early promoter
   1839..1974    +  rep_origin     SV40 ori: SV40 origin of replication
   2020..2616    +  CDS            PuroR (fragment): puromycin N-acetyltransferase; pac from Streptomyces; confers resistance to puromycin
   2665..2782    +  misc_feature   cPPT/CTS: central polypurine tract and central termination sequence of HIV-1
   2847..2913    +  CDS            small t antigen (fragment): SV40 (simian virus 40) small t antigen
   2920..4098    +  promoter       EF-1α promoter: strong constitutive promoter for human elongation factor EF-1α
   4133..4945    +  CDS            NR1I3 (fragment): NR1I3_HUMAN - Also known as CAR. Experimental evidence at protein level: Swiss-Prot protein existence level 1. Binds and transactivates the retinoic acid response elements that control expression of the retinoic acid receptor beta 2 and alcohol dehydrogenase 3 genes. Transactivates both the phenobarbital responsive element module of the human CYP2B6 gene and the CYP3A4 xenobiotic response element. From Homo sapiens (Human).
   5048..5101    +  promoter       U6 promoter (fragment): RNA polymerase III promoter for human U6 snRNA
   5143..5731    +  misc_feature   WPRE: woodchuck hepatitis virus posttranscriptional regulatory element
   5782..5801    +  misc_feature   cPPT/CTS (fragment): central polypurine tract and central termination sequence of HIV-1
   5803..6036    +  LTR            3' LTR (ΔU3): self-inactivating 3' long terminal repeat (LTR) from HIV-1
   6114..6235    +  polyA_signal   SV40 poly(A) signal: SV40 polyadenylation signal
   6275..6410    +  rep_origin     SV40 ori: SV40 origin of replication
   6431..6449    -  promoter       T7 promoter: promoter for bacteriophage T7 RNA polymerase
   6457..6612    +  CDS            lacZα (fragment): LacZα fragment of β-galactosidase; lacZ fragment
   6617..7045    +  rep_origin     f1 ori (sequence partly withheld): f1 bacteriophage origin of replication; arrow indicates direction of (+) strand synthesis
   7098..7202    +  promoter       AmpR promoter: bla
   7203..8063    +  CDS            AmpR: β-lactamase; bla; confers resistance to ampicillin, carbenicillin, and related antibiotics
   8234..8822    +  rep_origin     ori: high-copy-number ColE1/pMB1/pBR322/pUC origin of replication
   9005..9097    +  CDS            lacI (fragment): lac repressor; lacI; The lac repressor binds to the lac operator to inhibit transcription in E. coli. This inhibition can be relieved by adding lactose or isopropyl-β-D-thiogalactopyranoside (IPTG).
   9110..9131    +  protein_bind   CAP binding site: CAP binding activates transcription in the presence of cAMP. E. coli catabolite activator protein
   9146..9176    +  promoter       lac promoter: promoter for the E. coli lac operon
   9184..9200    +  protein_bind   lac operator: The lac repressor binds to the lac operator to inhibit transcription in E. coli. This inhibition can be relieved by adding lactose or isopropyl-β-D-thiogalactopyranoside (IPTG). lac repressor encoded by lacI
   9245..9263    +  promoter       T3 promoter: promoter for bacteriophage T3 RNA polymerase
>Addgene plasmid #143422 | TFORF0646 | addgene full sequence | sequence record 397884 | Addgene NGS Result
TTAATGTAGTCTTATGCAATACTCTTGTAGTCTTGCAACATGGTAACGATGAGTTAGCAACATGCCTTAC
AAGGAGAGAAAAAGCACCGTGCATGCCGATTGGTGGAAGTAAGGTGGTACGATCGTGCCTTATTAGGAAG
GCAACAGACGGGTCTGACATGGATTGGACGAACCACTGAATTGCCGCATTGCAGAGATATTGTATTTAAG
TGCCTAGCTCGATACATAAACGGGTCTCTCTGGTTAGACCAGATCTGAGCCTGGGAGCTCTCTGGCTAAC
TAGGGAACCCACTGCTTAAGCCTCAATAAAGCTTGCCTTGAGTGCTTCAAGTAGTGTGTGCCCGTCTGTT
GTGTGACTCTGGTAACTAGAGATCCCTCAGACCCTTTTAGTCAGTGTGGAAAATCTCTAGCAGTGGCGCC
CGAACAGGGACTTGAAAGCGAAAGGGAAACCAGAGGAGCTCTCTCGACGCAGGACTCGGCTTGCTGAAGC
GCGCACGGCAAGAGGCGAGGGGCGGCGACTGGTGAGTACGCCAAAAATTTTGACTAGCGGAGGCTAGAAG
GAGAGAGATGGGTGCGAGAGCGTCAGTATTAAGCGGGGGAGAATTAGATCGCGATGGGAAAAAATTCGGT
TAAGGCCAGGGGGAAAGAAAAAATATAAATTAAAACATATAGTATGGGCAAGCAGGGAGCTAGAACGATT
CGCAGTTAATCCTGGCCTGTTAGAAACATCAGAAGGCTGTAGACAAATACTGGGACAGCTACAACCATCC
CTTCAGACAGGATCAGAAGAACTTAGATCATTATATAATACAGTAGCAACCCTCTATTGTGTGCATCAAA
GGATAGAGATAAAAGACACCAAGGAAGCTTTAGACAAGATAGAGGAAGAGCAAAACAAAAGTAAGACCAC
CGCACAGCAAGCGGCCGCTGATCTTCAGACCTGGAGGAGGAGATATGAGGGACAATTGGAGAAGTGAATT
ATATAAATATAAAGTAGTAAAAATTGAACCATTAGGAGTAGCACCCACCAAGGCAAAGAGAAGAGTGGTG
CAGAGAGAAAAAAGAGCAGTGGGAATAGGAGCTTTGTTCCTTGGGTTCTTGGGAGCAGCAGGAAGCACTA
TGGGCGCAGCGTCAATGACGCTGACGGTACAGGCCAGACAATTATTGTCTGGTATAGTGCAGCAGCAGAA
CAATTTGCTGAGGGCTATTGAGGCGCAACAGCATCTGTTGCAACTCACAGTCTGGGGCATCAAGCAGCTC
CAGGCAAGAATCCTGGCTGTGGAAAGATACCTAAAGGATCAACAGCTCCTGGGGATTTGGGGTTGCTCTG
GAAAACTCATTTGCACCACTGCTGTGCCTTGGAATGCTAGTTGGAGTAATAAATCTCTGGAACAGATTTG
GAATCACACGACCTGGATGGAGTGGGACAGAGAAATTAACAATTACACAAGCTTAATACACTCCTTAATT
GAAGAATCGCAAAACCAGCAAGAAAAGAATGAACAAGAATTATTGGAATTAGATAAATGGGCAAGTTTGT
GGAATTGGTTTAACATAACAAATTGGCTGTGGTATATAAAATTATTCATAATGATAGTAGGAGGCTTGGT
AGGTTTAAGAATAGTTTTTGCTGTACTTTCTATAGTGAATAGAGTTAGGCAGGGATATTCACCATTATCG
TTTCAGACCCACCTCCCAACCCCGAGGGGACCCATGCATTGCATCTCAATTAGTCAGCAACCAGGTGTGG
AAAGTCCCCAGGCTCCCCAGCAGGCAGAAGTATGCAAAGCATGCGTCTCAATTAGTCAGCAACCATAGTC
CCGCCCCTAACTCCGCCCATCCCGCCCCTAACTCCGCCCAGTTCCGCCCATTCTCCGCCCCATGGCTGAC
TAATTTTTTTTATTTATGCAGAGGCCGAGGCCGCCTCGGCCTCTGAGCTATTCCAGAAGTAGTGAGGAGG
CTTTTTTGGAGGCCTAGGCTTTTGCAAAAAGCTTTCTAGAGGTACCACCGGAGCTTACCATGACCGAGTA
CAAGCCCACGGTGCGCCTCGCCACCCGCGACGACGTCCCCAGGGCCGTACGCACCCTCGCCGCCGCGTTC
GCCGACTACCCCGCCACGCGCCACACCGTCGATCCGGACCGCCACATCGAGCGGGTCACCGAGCTGCAAG
AACTCTTCCTCACGCGCGTCGGGCTCGACATCGGCAAGGTGTGGGTCGCGGACGACGGCGCCGCCGTGGC
GGTCTGGACCACGCCGGAGAGCGTCGAAGCGGGGGCGGTGTTCGCCGAGATCGGCCCGCGCATGGCCGAG
TTGAGCGGTTCCCGGCTGGCCGCGCAGCAACAGATGGAAGGCCTCCTGGCGCCGCACCGGCCCAAGGAGC
CCGCGTGGTTCCTGGCCACCGTCGGCGTCTCGCCCGACCACCAGGGCAAGGGTCTGGGCAGCGCCGTCGT
GCTCCCCGGAGTGGAGGCGGCCGAGCGCGCCGGGGTGCCCGCCTTCCTGGAGACCTCCGCGCCCCGCAAC
CTCCCCTTCTACGAGCGGCTCGGCTTCACCGTCACCGCCGACGTCGAGGTGCCCGAAGGACCGCGCACCT
GGTGCATGACCCGCAAGCCCGGTGCCAGTTAACGAATTCTAGATCTTGAGACAAATGGCAGTATTCATCC
ACAATTTTAAAAGAAAAGGGGGGATTGGGGGGTACAGTGCAGGGGAAAGAATAGTAGACATAATAGCAAC
AGACATACAAACTAAAGAATTACAAAAACAAATTACAAAAATTCAAAATTTTCGGGTTTATTACAGGGAC
AGCAGAGATCCACTTTGGCGCCGGCTCGAGGCCTGCAGGTGCAAAGATGGATAAAGTTTTAAACAGAGAG
GAATCTTTGCAGCTAATGGACCTTCTAGGTCTTGAAAGGAGTGGGAATTGGCTCCGGTGCCCGTCAGTGG
GCAGAGCGCACATCGCCCACAGTCCCCGAGAAGTTGGGGGGAGGGGTCGGCAATTGAACCGGTGCCTAGA
GAAGGTGGCGCGGGGTAAACTGGGAAAGTGATGTCGTGTACTGGCTCCGCCTTTTTCCCGAGGGTGGGGG
AGAACCGTATATAAGTGCAGTAGTCGCCGTGAACGTTCTTTTTCGCAACGGGTTTGCCGCCAGAACACAG
GTAAGTGCCGTGTGTGGTTCCCGCGGGCCTGGCCTCTTTACGGGTTATGGCCCTTGCGTGCCTTGAATTA
CTTCCACCTGGCTGCAGTACGTGATTCTTGATCCCGAGCTTCGGGTTGGAAGTGGGTGGGAGAGTTCGAG
GCCTTGCGCTTAAGGAGCCCCTTCGCCTCGTGCTTGAGTTGAGGCCTGGCCTGGGCGCTGGGGCCGCCGC
GTGCGAATCTGGTGGCACCTTCGCGCCTGTCTCGCTGCTTTCGATAAGTCTCTAGCCATTTAAAATTTTT
GATGACCTGCTGCGACGCTTTTTTTCTGGCAAGATAGTCTTGTAAATGCGGGCCAAGATCTGCACACTGG
TATTTCGGTTTTTGGGGCCGCGGGCGGCGACGGGGCCCGTGCGTCCCAGCGCACATGTTCGGCGAGGCGG
GGCCTGCGAGCGCGGCCACCGAGAATCGGACGGGGGTAGTCTCAAGCTGGCCGGCCTGCTCTGGTGCCTG
GCCTCGCGCCGCCGTGTATCGCCCCGCCCTGGGCGGCAAGGCTGGCCCGGTCGGCACCAGTTGCGTGAGC
GGAAAGATGGCCGCTTCCCGGCCCTGCTGCAGGGAGCTCAAAATGGAGGACGCGGCGCTCGGGAGAGCGG
GCGGGTGAGTCACCCACACAAAGGAAAAGGGCCTTTCCGTCCTCAGCCGTCGCTTCATGTGACTCCACGG
AGTACCGGGCGCCGTCCAGGCACCTCGATTAGTTCTCGAGCTTTTGGAGTACGTCGTCTTTAGGTTGGGG
GGAGGGGTTTTATGCGATGGAGTTTCCCCACACTGAGTGGGTGGAGACTGAAGTTAGGCCAGCTTGGCAC
TTGATGTAATTCTCCTTGGAATTTGCCCTTTTTGAGTTTGGATCTTGGTTCATTCTCAAGCCTCAGACAG
TGGTTCAAAGTTTTTTTCTTCCATTTCAGGTGTCGTGAGGCTAGCACCGCCACCATGCTGCCTAAGAGAA
GCAGGAGAACAGTCAGCAAAAGCATTGGTCCCACCTGCCCCTTTGCTGGAAGCTGTGAAGTCAGCAAGAC
TCAGAGGCGCCACTGCCCAGCCTGCAGGTTGCAGAAGTGCTTAGATGCTGGCATGAGGAAAGACATGATA
CTGTCGGCAGAAGCCCTGGCATTGCGGCGAGCAAAGCAGGCCCAGCGGCGGGCACAGCAAACACCTGTGC
AACTGAGTAAGGAGCAAGAAGAGCTGATCCGGACACTCCTGGGGGCCCACACCCGCCACATGGGCACCAT
GTTTGAACAGTTTGTGCAGTTTAGGCCTCCAGCTCATCTGTTCATCCATCACCAGCCCTTGCCCACCCTG
GCCCCTGTGCTGCCTCTGGTCACACACTTCGCAGACATCAACACTTTCATGGTACTGCAAGTCATCAAGT
TTACTAAGGACCTGCCCGTCTTCCGTTCCCTGCCCATTGAAGACCAGATCTCCCTTCTCAAGGGAGCAGC
TGTGGAAATCTGTCACATCGTACTCAATACCACTTTCTGTCTCCAAACACAAAACTTCCTCTGCGGGCCT
CTTCGCTACACAATTGAAGATGGAGCCCGTGTGGGGTTCCAGGTAGAGTTTTTGGAGTTGCTCTTTCACT
TCCATGGAACACTACGAAAACTGCAGCTCCAAGAGCCTGAGTATGTGCTCTTGGCTGCCATGGCCCTCTT
CTCTCCTGACCGACCTGGAGTTACCCAGAGAGATGAGATTGATCAGCTGCAAGAGGAGATGGCACTGACT
CTGCAAAGCTACATCAAGGGCCAGCAGCGAAGGCCCCGGGATCGCTCACCTGGAACACCCTGGATACACT
GGAGTGGGAAAATGCTGGGACCAAAGATTGGGCCGGGTTCAAAGGGAGCCCAGTGGTTGCAATAGTAATG
AACTAGTCCGTAACTTGAAAGTATTTCGATTTCTTGGCTTTATATATCTTGTGGAAAGGACGACACATGT
GGGACGTCAACAAATACACGCGTTAAGTCGACAATCAACCTCTGGATTACAAAATTTGTGAAAGATTGAC
TGGTATTCTTAACTATGTTGCTCCTTTTACGCTATGTGGATACGCTGCTTTAATGCCTTTGTATCATGCT
ATTGCTTCCCGTATGGCTTTCATTTTCTCCTCCTTGTATAAATCCTGGTTGCTGTCTCTTTATGAGGAGT
TGTGGCCCGTTGTCAGGCAACGTGGCGTGGTGTGCACTGTGTTTGCTGACGCAACCCCCACTGGTTGGGG
CATTGCCACCACCTGTCAGCTCCTTTCCGGGACTTTCGCTTTCCCCCTCCCTATTGCCACGGCGGAACTC
ATCGCCGCCTGCCTTGCCCGCTGCTGGACAGGGGCTCGGCTGTTGGGCACTGACAATTCCGTGGTGTTGT
CGGGGAAATCATCGTCCTTTCCTTGGCTGCTCGCCTGTGTTGCCACCTGGATTCTGCGCGGGACGTCCTT
CTGCTACGTCCCTTCGGCCCTCAATCCAGCGGACCTTCCTTCCCGCGGCCTGCTGCCGGCTCTGCGGCCT
CTTCCGCGTCTTCGCCTTCGCCCTCAGACGAGTCGGATCTCCCTTTGGGCCGCCTCCCCGCGTCGACTTT
AAGACCAATGACTTACAAGGCAGCTGTAGATCTTAGCCACTTTTTAAAAGAAAAGGGGGGACTGGAAGGG
CTAATTCACTCCCAACGAAGACAAGATCTGCTTTTTGCTTGTACTGGGTCTCTCTGGTTAGACCAGATCT
GAGCCTGGGAGCTCTCTGGCTAACTAGGGAACCCACTGCTTAAGCCTCAATAAAGCTTGCCTTGAGTGCT
TCAAGTAGTGTGTGCCCGTCTGTTGTGTGACTCTGGTAACTAGAGATCCCTCAGACCCTTTTAGTCAGTG
TGGAAAATCTCTAGCAGTACGTATAGTAGTTCATGTCATCTTATTATTCAGTATTTATAACTTGCAAAGA
AATGAATATCAGAGAGTGAGAGGAACTTGTTTATTGCAGCTTATAATGGTTACAAATAAAGCAATAGCAT
CACAAATTTCACAAATAAAGCATTTTTTTCACTGCATTCTAGTTGTGGTTTGTCCAAACTCATCAATGTA
TCTTATCATGTCTGGCTCTAGCTATCCCGCCCCTAACTCCGCCCATCCCGCCCCTAACTCCGCCCAGTTC
CGCCCATTCTCCGCCCCATGGCTGACTAATTTTTTTTATTTATGCAGAGGCCGAGGCCGCCTCGGCCTCT
GAGCTATTCCAGAAGTAGTGAGGAGGCTTTTTTGGAGGCCTAGGGACGTACCCAATTCGCCCTATAGTGA
GTCGTATTACGCGCGCTCACTGGCCGTCGTTTTACAACGTCGTGACTGGGAAAACCCTGGCGTTACCCAA
CTTAATCGCCTTGCAGCACATCCCCCTTTCGCCAGCTGGCGTAATAGCGAAGAGGCCCGCACCGATCGCC
CTTCCCAACAGTTGCGCAGCCTGAATGGCGAATGGG
[124 nt withheld, positions 6617-6740]
C
[91 nt withheld, positions 6742-6832]
A
[49 nt withheld, positions 6834-6882]
CCTTTGACGTTGGAGTCCACGTTCTTT
[37 nt withheld, positions 6910-6946]
ACCCTATCTCGGTCTATTCTTTTGATTTATAAGGGATTTTGCCGATTTCGGCCTATTGGTTAAAAAATGA
GCTGATTTAACAAAAATTTAACGCGAATTTTAACAAAATATTAACGCTTACAATTTAGGTGGCACTTTTC
GGGGAAATGTGCGCGGAACCCCTATTTGTTTATTTTTCTAAATACATTCAAATATGTATCCGCTCATGAG
ACAATAACCCTGATAAATGCTTCAATAATATTGAAAAAGGAAGAGTATGAGTATTCAACATTTCCGTGTC
GCCCTTATTCCCTTTTTTGCGGCATTTTGCCTTCCTGTTTTTGCTCACCCAGAAACGCTGGTGAAAGTAA
AAGATGCTGAAGATCAGTTGGGTGCACGAGTGGGTTACATCGAACTGGATCTCAACAGCGGTAAGATCCT
TGAGAGTTTTCGCCCCGAAGAACGTTTTCCAATGATGAGCACTTTTAAAGTTCTGCTATGTGGCGCGGTA
TTATCCCGTATTGACGCCGGGCAAGAGCAACTCGGTCGCCGCATACACTATTCTCAGAATGACTTGGTTG
AGTACTCACCAGTCACAGAAAAGCATCTTACGGATGGCATGACAGTAAGAGAATTATGCAGTGCTGCCAT
AACCATGAGTGATAACACTGCGGCCAACTTACTTCTGACAACGATCGGAGGACCGAAGGAGCTAACCGCT
TTTTTGCACAACATGGGGGATCATGTAACTCGCCTTGATCGTTGGGAACCGGAGCTGAATGAAGCCATAC
CAAACGACGAGCGTGACACCACGATGCCTGTAGCAATGGCAACAACGTTGCGCAAACTATTAACTGGCGA
ACTACTTACTCTAGCTTCCCGGCAACAATTAATAGACTGGATGGAGGCGGATAAAGTTGCAGGACCACTT
CTGCGCTCGGCCCTTCCGGCTGGCTGGTTTATTGCTGATAAATCTGGAGCCGGTGAGCGTGGGTCTCGCG
GTATCATTGCAGCACTGGGGCCAGATGGTAAGCCCTCCCGTATCGTAGTTATCTACACGACGGGGAGTCA
GGCAACTATGGATGAACGAAATAGACAGATCGCTGAGATAGGTGCCTCACTGATTAAGCATTGGTAACTG
TCAGACCAAGTTTACTCATATATACTTTAGATTGATTTAAAACTTCATTTTTAATTTAAAAGGATCTAGG
TGAAGATCCTTTTTGATAATCTCATGACCAAAATCCCTTAACGTGAGTTTTCGTTCCACTGAGCGTCAGA
CCCCGTAGAAAAGATCAAAGGATCTTCTTGAGATCCTTTTTTTCTGCGCGTAATCTGCTGCTTGCAAACA
AAAAAACCACCGCTACCAGCGGTGGTTTGTTTGCCGGATCAAGAGCTACCAACTCTTTTTCCGAAGGTAA
CTGGCTTCAGCAGAGCGCAGATACCAAATACTGTTCTTCTAGTGTAGCCGTAGTTAGGCCACCACTTCAA
GAACTCTGTAGCACCGCCTACATACCTCGCTCTGCTAATCCTGTTACCAGTGGCTGCTGCCAGTGGCGAT
AAGTCGTGTCTTACCGGGTTGGACTCAAGACGATAGTTACCGGATAAGGCGCAGCGGTCGGGCTGAACGG
GGGGTTCGTGCACACAGCCCAGCTTGGAGCGAACGACCTACACCGAACTGAGATACCTACAGCGTGAGCT
ATGAGAAAGCGCCACGCTTCCCGAAGGGAGAAAGGCGGACAGGTATCCGGTAAGCGGCAGGGTCGGAACA
GGAGAGCGCACGAGGGAGCTTCCAGGGGGAAACGCCTGGTATCTTTATAGTCCTGTCGGGTTTCGCCACC
TCTGACTTGAGCGTCGATTTTTGTGATGCTCGTCAGGGGGGCGGAGCCTATGGAAAAACGCCAGCAACGC
GGCCTTTTTACGGTTCCTGGCCTTTTGCTGGCCTTTTGCTCACATGTTCTTTCCTGCGTTATCCCCTGAT
TCTGTGGATAACCGTATTACCGCCTTTGAGTGAGCTGATACCGCTCGCCGCAGCCGAACGACCGAGCGCA
GCGAGTCAGTGAGCGAGGAAGCGGAAGAGCGCCCAATACGCAAACCGCCTCTCCCCGCGCGTTGGCCGAT
TCATTAATGCAGCTGGCACGACAGGTTTCCCGACTGGAAAGCGGGCAGTGAGCGCAACGCAATTAATGTG
AGTTAGCTCACTCATTAGGCACCCCAGGCTTTACACTTTATGCTTCCGGCTCGTATGTTGTGTGGAATTG
TGAGCGGATAACAATTTCACACAGGAAACAGCTATGACCATGATTACGCCAAGCGCGCAATTAACCCTCA
CTAAAGGGAACAAAAGCTGGAGCTGCAAGC
