>Addgene plasmid #143422 | TFORF0646 | depositor partial sequence | sequence record 282404 | Insert
ACCGCCACCATGCTGCCTAAGAGAAGCAGGAGAACAGTCAGCAAAAGCATTGGTCCCACCTGCCCCTTTG
CTGGAAGCTGTGAAGTCAGCAAGACTCAGAGGCGCCACTGCCCAGCCTGCAGGTTGCAGAAGTGCTTAGA
TGCTGGCATGAGGAAAGACATGATACTGTCGGCAGAAGCCCTGGCATTGCGGCGAGCAAAGCAGGCCCAG
CGGCGGGCACAGCAAACACCTGTGCAACTGAGTAAGGAGCAAGAAGAGCTGATCCGGACACTCCTGGGGG
CCCACACCCGCCACATGGGCACCATGTTTGAACAGTTTGTGCAGTTTAGGCCTCCAGCTCATCTGTTCAT
CCATCACCAGCCCTTGCCCACCCTGGCCCCTGTGCTGCCTCTGGTCACACACTTCGCAGACATCAACACT
TTCATGGTACTGCAAGTCATCAAGTTTACTAAGGACCTGCCCGTCTTCCGTTCCCTGCCCATTGAAGACC
AGATCTCCCTTCTCAAGGGAGCAGCTGTGGAAATCTGTCACATCGTACTCAATACCACTTTCTGTCTCCA
AACACAAAACTTCCTCTGCGGGCCTCTTCGCTACACAATTGAAGATGGAGCCCGTGTGGGGTTCCAGGTA
GAGTTTTTGGAGTTGCTCTTTCACTTCCATGGAACACTACGAAAACTGCAGCTCCAAGAGCCTGAGTATG
TGCTCTTGGCTGCCATGGCCCTCTTCTCTCCTGACCGACCTGGAGTTACCCAGAGAGATGAGATTGATCA
GCTGCAAGAGGAGATGGCACTGACTCTGCAAAGCTACATCAAGGGCCAGCAGCGAAGGCCCCGGGATCGC
TCACCTGGAACACCCTGGATACACTGGAGTGGGAAAATGCTGGGACCAAAGATTGGGCCGGGTTCAAAGG
GAGCCCAGTGGTTGCAATAGTAATGAACTAGTCCGTAACTTGAAAGTATTTCGATTTCTTGGCTTTATAT
ATCTTGTGGAAAGGACGACACATGTGGGACGTCAACAAATAC
