>Addgene plasmid #143422 | TFORF0646 | depositor partial sequence | sequence record 282405 | Barcode
CACATGTGGGACGTCAACAAATAC
